>Addgene plasmid #188800 | Avs4_Archaeon_isolate_HyVt-335 | addgene full sequence | sequence record 369431 | Addgene NGS Result
GGTCTGGTTATAGGTACATTGAGCAACTGACTGAAATGCCTCAAAATGTTCTTTACGATGCCATTGGGAT
ATATCAACGGTGGTATATCCAGTGATTTTTTTCTCCATTTTAGCTTCCTTAGCTCCTGAAAATCTCGATA
ACTCAAAAAATACGCCCGGTAGTGATCTTATTTCATTATGGTGAAAGTTGGAACCTCTTACGTGCCGATC
AACGTCTCATTTTCGCCAAAAGTTGGCCCAGGGCTTCCCGGTATCAACAGGGACACCAGGATTTATTTAT
TCTGCGAAGTGATCTTCCGTCACAGGTATTTATTCGGCGCAAAGTGCGTCGGGTGATGCTGCCAACTTAC
TGATTTAGTGTATGATGGTGTTTTTGAGGTGCTCCAGTGGCTTCTGTTTCTATCAGCTGTCCCTCCTGTT
CAGCTACTGACGGGGTGGTGCGTAACGGCAAAAGCACCGCCGGACATCAGCGCTAGCGGAGTGTATACTG
GCTTACTATGTTGGCACTGATGAGGGTGTCAGTGAAGTGCTTCATGTGGCAGGAGAAAAAAGGCTGCACC
GGTGCGTCAGCAGAATATGTGATACAGGATATATTCCGCTTCCTCGCTCACTGACTCGCTACGCTCGGTC
GTTCGACTGCGGCGAGCGGAAATGGCTTACGAACGGGGCGGAGATTTCCTGGAAGATGCCAGGAAGATAC
TTAACAGGGAAGTGAGAGGGCCGCGGCAAAGCCGTTTTTCCATAGGCTCCGCCCCCCTGACAAGCATCAC
GAAATCTGACGCTCAAATCAGTGGTGGCGAAACCCGACAGGACTATAAAGATACCAGGCGTTTCCCCCTG
GCGGCTCCCTCGTGCGCTCTCCTGTTCCTGCCTTTCGGTTTACCGGTGTCATTCCGCTGTTATGGCCGCG
TTTGTCTCATTCCACGCCTGACACTCAGTTCCGGGTAGGCAGTTCGCTCCAAGCTGGACTGTATGCACGA
ACCCCCCGTTCAGTCCGACCGCTGCGCCTTATCCGGTAACTATCGTCTTGAGTCCAACCCGGAAAGACAT
GCAAAAGCACCACTGGCAGCAGCCACTGGTAATTGATTTAGAGGAGTTAGTCTTGAAGTCATGCGCCGGT
TAAGGCTAAACTGAAAGGACAAGTTTTGGTGACTGCGCTCCTCCAAGCCAGTTACCTCGGTTCAAAGAGT
TGGTAGCTCAGAGAACCTTCGAAAAACCGCCCTGCAAGGCGGTTTTTTCGTTTTCAGAGCAAGAGATTAC
GCGCAGACCAAAACGATCTCAAGAAGATCATCTTATTAATCAGATAAAATATTTCTAGATTTCAGTGCAA
TTTATCTCTTCAAATGTAGCACCTGAAGTCAGCCCCATACGATATAAGTTGTAATTCTCATGTTAGTCAT
GCCCCGCGCCCACCGGAAGGAGCTGACTGGGTTGAAGGCTCTCAAGGGCATCGGTCGAGATCCCGGTGCC
TAATGAGTGAGCTAACTTACATTAATTGCGTTGCGCATTTACACTTTATGCTTCCGGCTCGTATGTTGTG
TGAAAAAGAGGAGAAACCATATGAAAATGGATTATATTAATATACTACACCTGTCGGACTTGCACTTTGG
TATAGAGAAAAATGTTGAGGAAGGTGCGATAATCAGCCGTCGTGAAGTCACCCTAGAGAGTCTGCTGAAC
ACGCTCAAAAATTTGGATAAGCATTGGAAACCTAATATTATCGCTGTCTCCGGTGACATCGGCTATAAGG
GCATCAAGTCTGAGTACGATGAGGCGAGCAAATGGTTCGAACGTCTGCTGGTTGCGCTCAACCTGGAGCC
GGATAGACTCATAATCTGCGCAGGCAACCACGACCGTTTCCGCTATGAGAAGAATCCGAGCGTTCTGCCA
AATACTATTGGTGATGCTGATGAGCGTCTTGCCGAAATTAACTTCAAAAAGAATTCTATTCCGTTCTCGG
ACTTTATCGAGTTCCAGAAGACGCTTAAGATACCGCCGCTCATCTATAAAAAAATCGCTAATTACCTGGT
GGGCACCCGTGAAATTCTGGATCTGAAGTTCCTCATTCTGAACAGTGCGTGGTTTGCGTGGGGCGGCAAA
CGTGACAGCAACAAAATGATTATGGGTAAGTCTCAGTTGATCGAAATGAAAAACGAATGCCAGATTATCA
GCCGCACCGAGTTTATTCCGGACCAAATGACCATCGCGGTGCTGCACCATCCGCCTGAAGACCTGGACCC
TTGTGAAATCGACACCATCGAGGGCCGTGAACCGTCCTACCCGTTTCTGGCGGAATGCTCCGACCTCATC
CTTTGCGGTCACAAACACGGCGAGCGCTTCTTCGCTCCGGATAAGAAGTTCGCAAAAAGCTGGCTGTTTA
AAACGGGTGCTAGCTATGAAGGTGAAGAATACAAGAACAACTGTGAAATCCTGCACGTAGATCCGAAGTC
CCTGTCGGCTGGCCGTCTGAAAATCTACTACCAGCCGGATAAGAACAAGTGGGTGGAGAACGTGGATGAG
GAAGGCTATTATCTTTTCTATACCAGCCTGAGCCGTCTGCGGATAAACACGCAGGAGATCCTGGCGAAAA
TTCATAACAAGATCGGTAGCGATTGCAATGTGAACCGTATCACGTATTTGAATTCGATTGAACAAAACTT
GCAGGAGTACAAGATCATTTTCATTTTGGGTGATCCGACGGTTGGCAAATCTGCGTTAATGAAGGACGTG
GCCAATAAGATCTCCGAGGAGTACGAGGTGATTGCATTTAACATTAGCTACTTCAACCACAACTCGCTGT
CGGACTATCTGAAGGACTACAATATCGTTGACGACCTGCGTGATATAATTAACTCCATCAAGAAGGAAAA
AATCTGCATTTTCATCGACCAATGTGAACGTATTCTGGAGGACGAAATTAAAAAATTGAATTTGTTCAAG
GATCTGTTTGTCAAATTGCAAGAAATTAACCTGGAGAAGAAAGAACTCAAGTTGATTCTGACGTGCAGAA
CTGATGCGTTTCAAAAAGTGTACAGCGAGCTGATTCACAGCTACGATTGCGAGGAAATTAAAATTAGCGC
TGTGATTATCAATAACTTTAGCGATGAAGAGCTGAGCCAGGTTTTTTCAAAGATCCCAAACCTCGAACTG
ATCTACAATCAGGTTCATCTGAAGGCGCTGATCAAGAACCCGAAAATGCTGGATATTTTGACCATCCGTG
AGTTTGAGATCTTCCCGAAAACGAAATCTGGCGAGCTGAAAAACATTATTATTACCGAAACCTACTTCAT
GGATCAGTTCTGGAAACAAATTGTGCGCAACAACGAAAAGAACGCGTATAACACCGTGAGCCCGGAATCC
CGCGCGCAGTTACTAAACAAAATCTCCATCGACAGCTTCAAGAAGGCCGAACCGTATAAGATCAGCAGCG
TTATCGACTTCAACGTTTTGAAGACCCTGATTTCCGACAATATTCTGATTCGGTATAAGGACCAGATTTT
TTTCAGCCATGATGTGTACGAGGAGTGGAGCTTGCTGGATTTCATTCGCAACAAGAGCAACATTAAGGAC
AATTTCCTCATCCCGTATAACTCTTACAAGCGTAACTCAAGAGCGTTTCAACTGTTCTCTCGTTACATCC
TTGAGGTCGATAACGATTACAAAACCTGGATCAGCTTATACTCGGAACTGGAGGATAACAACGATGTTAA
CCCAAATTGGATCCAAGAATTAATCCTGGGCATTCTGAAGTCTGAAATCCTCCTGAATCACCTTAAAAAT
CTGAAAATCTTTCTGATTGATAAAAACTCCTCGCGCTTTAACCAGCTGCTGAAGATACTGCAACTGAAAT
GCATTACCTTCGAAGGTGAGATCGCGTTTCCGAAAGATTTTAGTTATTTCAGCAGCAAGCCGATCTACCC
GGTCTGGTCAATTGTTATCGACTTTATCCTTATGAATTTTCACGAATTGGGCGACGAGAACTTATATGAA
TGCAGCGAAATCATCCGTATCTTCCTGAACAATAGCAACCCGCAGGTGAACAAATACATCGACAAAATTC
TGGTTAACTATGAAGAGATCGCTAATAACACGATCCTGAATGACGAGATCCAGTTTAATCTCGACTACGA
GAAGAAGAAAAAACTGAAGAAAAACGTGATCTATGGTATTATCAAGTGCAAGGCACTGAAACAGGACAAC
AATTTGACCATCATTGATAATCTCCGCAGCTCGACCAACTCTAAGAGATTGTTCAAGGATGTGATTTTTG
ATATCTACGGCTGGGTTCCGCTGTACTTCTCCTTTCCGGATTATACCATAAATATCCTGAAAGACTTGTT
CATCCGCGACGAGAAACGCGAGAAAATAATCCCGACCCCGTTCTCGCATCACGACTTCCACTTTTCTTTC
GACGAGCACCCGAGCTTTACTGAGACCAGCTTCAAGGTGATGCTGGAGCAAAATCAAGAGTGCGGACTGA
CCTTCATCCATAAAATCATCAATCATGCAATGGATCTTTGGAAAAAGATTGAAGAGCCGGTTGTTCATGG
TCCGGGTTTGAGGCGAATCTCCTATGACCGCACCCCAATCCCGCAGTTCATGAAAATTGGCGGTAAAGAG
ATTGAAGTGTGGGGTGATGAAATTGTTTACAAGTGGATCCTGCACCTGGGTCCGACGATCGTTAAATACG
CTCTTCAGGCACTGGAAGAGTGGATTATTAAACAAATCCAAGTTAATAAGGAGAACAGTGCTGAACTGAT
TTACAAGATCCTGTCCGACACCAATAGCTTCGCGGTGGTGAGCGTTTGTAGCCAGAGCGTGCTGAATATC
TTCTTCTCCGAGAAAATCGATGATACCAACACCCTCGAGAACCTGATCAAGGCCTTAATCCCTATTCTGG
AAAAGCCGATTTTCTGGATTTTACAAGGTATTTTCTCCAGCGAAAAGTACATCTACTACCGCGACGTTAA
TCGTAACAGCTTCGAAAAGGTGCTGGCCTACCTGCTGTTCTTCTACACCAATCTGAACATCATCGATAAG
ATCACGAAACTAATCGAGTCCTTCCCGAACAACATTCCATTTATTTTTGAGCAAGAGAAAACTGATAGCT
TGATCGTGCTGGAGCGTAAGGAGTCGACCGACCTGTTGGTTGCAAAAACCAAGAAAGAAAACTACAAGCC
GTTTAAAGTGGGTGATTTCATAAGCATGGTCTTTAAGGCTCCAGAAGACCTCTACGATAAGGATGAGATG
GAATACCATGAAGGCTTTCTGAAGCTGCAAAGCTTTAAGGGTACCGTATTTAATGCGCTAGACAACGGCG
GGGTGATTAAGAACTACTCTATCGAAGGTCTGTATCAGTTCCTGGAAAACTACCTGAAAGTCTATGATTT
CTTTAGCGACCGTCAGCGTTTCGAGACCTACTTCGAAAAGCTCAAAACGTTTCTCGAGACCGAGTCTGTT
ATTTTGCAAGAGATTCGTATCAAAGACCTGCCGGAGGAGCTGCAGCAGGATTTCGGCTATTTGAAGTTCC
TACAAAACTCTAACGATATTTTGGAGCTGATTACCGGTTTTTTCACTTTACTGATCAACTTCAAGTGGGG
ATTTGTTGAGTCTAACAAATTAGAGGAAAAATGTAAAGAAGTCATTCTGAAAACACTCGAATATAAGCTG
AATAAAGATGTTTATAGCGCCTATAACAAGAACCTGATGGGTATCCATCAGTCCGCGGCAAAGTCCCTGC
CGCGTCTCTTGTACCTGTATCCAAATAACAAATCTATCAAACGCGCGATTAAATTGTTGAGCATTTCCCC
GAACCACCAAGTTCGTGACATTATCTTTACCTACCTGCGTGATCTGTGGACCACCAATTCCAATTTTATC
TGGAAGCTCATCAAAAAGCTGCGCAAACTGTCCATCACTCGCGCGATTATTATGAACCCGGAATTCATAG
TCATTAACAAATACCGCGACCCGCGTATTACCCGTTCCCAGTTTGTTGATATCACCGGCCGTTATATTAA
AAAGCTGTACGTTAAACGTATCCTTCGCCTTTTCAAAAACCGTCTGAGCAAAAAGCGTTTTATGAACTTG
ACCCCGATTGACTTGGACCTTAAATTGTACCGTAGCTCTTTAAAGATCATACCATTTAACGAAGTCTTAA
ACAAAATTCAACCGAGCAAAAACTTCATCGGCTTTCTCAAGGACCTATTCTATTTCACCATCTACAACGA
CCTGCAGTATAAAAAGGACGGCAATAATTATTCTCGCATGCAGACCTACTACGGTGACTGTCGCAATCAC
TTCTATCGTGAATGGATTCGTGAAAGTGTGGAAATCATTACCTACGGCATCTTCCATTTGGACAATAAAA
ACCTGACGAACGAGTTTTTGACATTTATTATCTCCAACTGGAGCAAAACCGAGAAGTTTTTTGAGATTTT
CCTGGAAGAGCTGATAATTGCGGGTAATCAGTCCGAATTCGAGAACAAACTCATCGACATTTGGTGTATG
ATCTCGGAAAGCATATTCAACACTCTGAAGCAAGAGAAAATTATTAAGTACTGCATTATCAGCCTGCTCT
TCTTTCGCCGTCCGTTCTATAGCACCCTGCAGAATCAATTCCAGAATCCGAATAGCCTCAAGCGCATTGG
TGAGATCATGCGTATCTTTCTGGAAGTTAAACTGTTTCCGGATATTATCTGGCTTATGAATCAGATTCAA
AATTTTGAGTTAACCAAATCGCTGCTGGGGACCATCAGCGTGAAAATCAAGAACATCATTTACAAGGAGG
ATAAAGTGAAGGTGTTGCGCAACAACACTAGTATTTTGCTGAACAATTACTGGAAGAAGTTTCGTTGGGA
AATAATCTACGACGAGAACCTGCACATGAGCTTTAAATATCTGGTGGACAAAATGGTCGAATGGAATAGC
CCGCTGGCGTCCAAACTCCAAGATGATATGAAGTTGTAAAATTAATTCATTATCAAATACGCAATAACTA
GCATAACCCCTTGGGGCCTCTAAACGGGTCTTGAGGGGTTTTTTGCTGAAACCTCAGGCATTTGAGAAGC
ACACGGTCACACTGCTTCCGGTAGTCAATAAACCGGTAAACCAGCAATAGACATAAGCGGCTATTTAACG
ACCCTGCCCTGAACCGACGACCGGGTCGAATTTGCTTTCGAATTTCTGCCATTCATCCGCTTATTATCAC
TTATTCAGGCGTAGCACCAGGCGTTTAAGGGCACCAATAACTGCCTTAAAAAAATTACGCCCCGCCCTGC
CACTCATCGCAATACTGTTGTAATTCATTTAACATTCTGCCGACATGGAAGCCATCACAGACGGCATGAT
GAACCTGAATCGCCAGCGGCATCAGCACCTTGTCGCCTTGCGTATAATATTTGCCCATAGTGAAAACGGG
GGCGAAGAAGTTGTCCATATTGGCCACGTTTAAATCAAAACTGGTGAAACTCACCCAGGGATTGGCTGAG
ACGAAAAACATATTCTCAATAAACCCTTTAGGGAAATAGGCCAGGTTTTCACCGTAACACGCCACATCTT
GCGAATATATGTGTAGAAACTGCCGGAAATCGTCGTGGTATTCACTCCAGAGCGATGAAAACGTTTCAGT
TTGCTCATGGAAAACGGTGTAACAAGGGTGAACACTATCCCATATCACCAGCTCACCGTCTTTCATCGCC
ATACGGAACTCTGGATGAGCATTCATCAGGCGGGCAAGAATGTGAATAAAGGCCGGATAAAACTTGTGCT
TATTTTTCTTTACGGTCTTTAAAAAGGCCGTAATATCCAGCTGAAC
Features (pLannotate 1.2.2; 9 found; start..end, strand, type, name):
    109..211     -  promoter       cat promoter: promoter of the E. coli cat gene encoding chloramphenicol acetyltransferase
    332..475     +  mobile_element IS1 (fragment): prokaryotic transposable element IS1
    594..649     -  rep_origin     RSF ori (fragment): Plasmids containing the RSF 1030 origin of replication can be propagated in E. coli cells that contain additional plasmids with compatible origins.
    737..1282    -  rep_origin     p15A ori: Plasmids containing the medium-copy-number p15A origin of replication can be propagated in E. coli cells that contain a second plasmid with the ColE1 origin.
   1394..1458    -  CDS            TcR (fragment): tetracycline efflux protein; tet; confers resistance to tetracycline
   1473..1494    -  protein_bind   CAP binding site: CAP binding activates transcription in the presence of cAMP. E. coli catabolite activator protein
   1508..1538    +  promoter       lac promoter: promoter for the E. coli lac operon
   6998..7045    +  terminator     T7 terminator: transcription terminator for bacteriophage T7 RNA polymerase
   7268..108     -  CDS            cat (across the origin): CAT_ECOLX - Experimental evidence at protein level: Swiss-Prot protein existence level 1. This enzyme is an effector of chloramphenicol resistance in bacteria. From Escherichia coli. This protein is used as a marker in many commonly used cloning vectors, such as pACYC184.
