[The description below was written by a language model from this plasmid's Addgene catalogue record and pLannotate feature annotations shown in this document.]
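Description:
Avs4_Archaeon_isolate_HyVt-335 is a 7,816 bp bacterial expression plasmid built on a trimmed pACYC184 backbone (about 2.3 kb) and carrying a 5,482 bp insert encoding an Avs4 homolog from the archaeon isolate HyVt-335, introduced by Gibson assembly. It replicates in E. coli from the p15A origin, which the record lists as low copy. Because p15A is compatible with ColE1-type replicons, the plasmid can coexist with a second plasmid in the same cell. Selection is by chloramphenicol, conferred by the cat gene and its native promoter, which span the numbering origin of the sequence. Small backbone remnants are also annotated: an IS1 fragment, a short match to the RSF origin, and a truncated piece of the tetracycline resistance gene that would not be expected to be functional.

The Avs4 insert is driven by the E. coli lac promoter, preceded by a CAP binding site that makes transcription responsive to cAMP–CAP. A T7 terminator lies downstream, roughly 5.5 kb from the promoter. The automated annotation places no feature over that intervening region, which is consistent with the position and size of the catalogued insert, but the coding sequence itself is not annotated. No epitope tags or reporters are recorded.

Avs (antiviral STAND) proteins are prokaryotic defense factors, and the associated publication concerns innate immunity through pattern recognition of conserved viral proteins. The plasmid therefore appears intended for heterologous expression of this archaeal Avs4 in E. coli to study anti-phage defense, although the record itself states only that it supplies Avs4 from this isolate.
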