Addgene plasmid #188800: Avs4_Archaeon_isolate_HyVt-335
Purpose: Avs4 from Archaeon isolate HyVt-335
Depositing lab: Feng Zhang. Depositing organization: Broad Institute. Publication: Prokaryotic innate immunity through pattern recognition of conserved viral proteins. Gao LA, Wilkinson ME, Strecker J, Makarova KS, Macrae RK, Koonin EV, Zhang F. Science. 2022 Aug 12;377(6607):eabm4096. doi: 10.1126/science.abm4096. Epub 2022 Aug 12. PubMed 35951700.
Backbone
  Vector backbone: pACYC184
  Backbone size w/o insert (bp): 2334
  Total vector size (bp): 7816
  Vector type: Bacterial Expression
Growth in bacteria
  Bacterial resistance: Chloramphenicol, 25 μg/mL
  Growth temperature: 37°C
  Growth strain: DH5alpha
  Copy number: Low Copy
Gene/Insert
  Gene/Insert name: Avs4
  Species: Archaeon isolate HyVt-335
  Insert size (bp): 5482
  Promoter: lac
  Cloning method: Gibson Cloning
  Sequencing primers: 5′ N/A
Terms and licenses: Academic/Nonprofit Terms; Industry Terms: Not Available to Industry
How to cite: Avs4_Archaeon_isolate_HyVt-335 was a gift from Feng Zhang (Addgene plasmid # 188800 ; http://n2t.net/addgene:188800 ; RRID:Addgene_188800)
